>Addgene plasmid #53849 | LIPI_pCSdest | addgene partial sequence | sequence record 165448 | SP6 5'-ATTTAGGTGACACTATAG-3'
CCATCGATTCGAATTCAAGGATCACAAGTTTGTACAAAAAAGCAGAAGGGCCGTCAAGGCCCACCATGTT
GCTCAAATGTTTACATAATAACTTGTGCCAAAAATATAGTGCTCATGCTTTTCAGTTCTCACCCAGAAAT
GTCCTGTGGCTTCTAGTTGTGTGCCTGAGATCAGATAATAAAAGACCATGCCTTGAATTCTCTCAGCTAA
GTGTAAAGGATTCCTTCAGAGATTTATTTATTCCGAGAATAGAGACCATTCTGATGATGTATACAAGGAA
CAACCTAAACTGTGCTGAGCCACTGTTTGAACAAAATAACTCACTTAATGTTAATTTCAACACACAAAAG
AAAACAGTCTGGCTTATTCACGGATACAGACCAGTAGGCTCCATCCCATTATGGCTTCAGAACTTCGTAA
GGATTTTGCTGAATGAAGAAGATATGAATGTAATTGTAGTAGACTGGAGCCGGGGTGCTACAACTTTTAT
TTATAATAGAGCAGTTAAAAACACCAGAAAAGTTGCTGTGAGTTTGAGTGTGCACATTAAAAATCTTTTG
AAGCATGGTGCATCTCTTGACAATTTTCATTTCATAGGTGTGAGCTTAGGGGCTCATATCAGTGGATTTG
TTGGAAAGATATTTCATGGTCAACTTGGAAGAATAACAGGTCTTGACCCTGCTGGGCCAAGGTTCTCCAG
AAAACCACCATATAGCAGATTAGATTACACGGATGCAAAGTTTGTGGATGTCATCCATTCTGACTCCAAT
GGTTTAGGCATTCAAGAGCCCTTGGGACATATAGATTTTTATCCAAATGGAGGAA
