>Addgene plasmid #53849 | LIPI_pCSdest | addgene partial sequence | sequence record 165449 | EBV-rev 5'-GTGGTTTGTCCAAACTCATC-3'
ATACGACTCACTATAGTTCTAGAGGCTCGAGAGGATCACCACTTTGTACAAGAAAGCTGGGCCCATGAGG
CCTTATGTGTTCTTTGGTGTACATGTGTTTGGATTAAGAAACACTTCCTCTCTGTCTTTAAGTACAATAT
TATACCTGCAAAGTGGTGGTCTTTCTGGGTATGTAAGTGATTTTAACATGAGTCTCTGGATCTTGTATGT
GCATGTGGAACACTGCAGATTTGAGCTCTGGAAATATGTCAAACCAATGCTTGAAATATTTACAAAGTCA
TTATAAAATTGAGCAAGAATCTTGACTTCTTGAAGTTTATAAAATGGTTTGTTCTTTTCATAAAGCCTTG
GCTCTTCAATCATTCCAAGCTGATTTAATAATTTAAATGAAAACGAGCCATCCATCATAGTTTTATCTGG
AACAATTATACTGAGAACAAAATAATAGGTACAGAATGGATATGTACCACTTGTATCCAAAAACACAGTG
GTCCTAAGAGGTCTTCCTTCCATCCTTTCTTTTAAAACACCTTTAAATAGCTTGGCTTGATAACCCAGCC
GAGGACATGATTTTTCCTTAAAACAGTCACAGTCCACACATAAGCTAGTCTTGTAATCTTTGTATGAACG
ACAAGGAAATGAAATAAAATTGCAGTTTGTTTCTAAAGATGCCATGAACAAGTGAACTGCTCTCTGGTGG
TTGCATTTAATGAATTGAATTCCTGAGAAAATTGATTTAGGACAGCCAGGTTGTTTATTTCCTCCATTTG
GATAAAAATCTATATGTCCCAAGGGCTCTTGAATGCCTAAACCATTGGAGTCAGAATGGATGACATCCAC
AAACTTTGCATCCGTGTA
