[The description below was written by a language model from this plasmid's Addgene catalogue record.]
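Description:
LIPI_pCSdest is an expression clone in which the human LIPI open reading frame (lipase member I, also known as PLA1C, LPDL or mPA-PLA1 beta; insert of about 1.4 kb) has been moved by Gateway recombination into the pCSDest destination vector, a roughly 4.1 kb Gateway-adapted backbone. The catalogue classes it as a mammalian expression vector. It is maintained in E. coli as a high-copy plasmid under ampicillin selection. The record does not name the origin of replication, and no selectable marker for eukaryotic cells is listed.

The insert sits downstream of two promoters, CMV and SP6, which gives the construct two modes of use. The CMV promoter drives RNA polymerase II transcription when the plasmid itself is introduced into vertebrate cells or embryos. The SP6 phage promoter allows the coding sequence to be transcribed in vitro into synthetic mRNA, for example for microinjection. No epitope tag, fusion partner or reporter is recorded, so the protein is presumably expressed untagged, although the record does not say so explicitly. It also gives no details of the flanking recombination sites or the polyadenylation signal, and no feature table was provided to confirm these elements.

The associated publication surveyed the effects of expressing human chromosome 21 genes on early development in zebrafish (Danio rerio). This indicates that the clone belongs to a set of chromosome 21 gene constructs built for overexpression screening in fish embryos, with LIPI as one of the genes tested.
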