Addgene plasmid #53849: LIPI_pCSdest
Depositing lab: Roger Reeves. Depositing organization: Johns Hopkins University and School of Medicine. Publication: Survey of Human Chromosome 21 Gene Expression Effects on Early Development in Danio rerio. Edie S, Zaghloul NA, Leitch CC, Klinedinst DK, Lebron J, Thole JF, McCallion AS, Katsanis N, Reeves RH. G3 (Bethesda). 2018 Jul 2;8(7):2215-2223. doi: 10.1534/g3.118.200144. PubMed 29760202.
Backbone
  Vector backbone: pCSDest
  Backbone manufacturer: Lawson Lab (Addgene Plasmid 22423)
  Backbone size w/o insert (bp): 4095
  Vector type: Mammalian Expression
Growth in bacteria
  Bacterial resistance: Ampicillin, 100 μg/mL
  Growth temperature: 37°C
  Growth strain: DH10B
  Copy number: High Copy
Gene/Insert
  Gene/Insert name: LIPI
  Species: H. sapiens (human)
  Insert size (bp): 1446
  Entrez Gene: LIPI (a.k.a. CT17, LPDL, PLA1C, PRED5, mPA-PLA1 beta)
  Promoter: SP6 and CMV
  Cloning method: Gateway Cloning
  Sequencing primers: 5′ CMV-F; 3′ EBV-Rev
Terms and licenses: Academic/Nonprofit Terms; Industry Terms
How to cite: LIPI_pCSdest was a gift from Roger Reeves (Addgene plasmid # 53849 ; http://n2t.net/addgene:53849 ; RRID:Addgene_53849)
